>Addgene plasmid #40529 | pEMB018 / LRRK2_BC_1309_2350 | depositor full sequence | sequence record 52202 | pEMB018 / LRRK2_BC_1309_2350 sequence 10562 bps
GGAACGGCTCCGCCCACTATTAATGAAATTAAAAATTCCAATTTTAAAAAACGCAGCAAGAGAAACATTT
GTATGAAAGAATGCGTAGAAGGAAAGAAAAATGTCGTCGACATGCTGAACAACAAGATTAATATGCCTCC
GTGTATAAAAAAAATATTGAACGATTTGAAAGAAAACAATGTACCGCGCGGCGGTATGTACAGGAAGAGG
TTTATACTAAACTGTTACATTGCAAACGTGGTTTCGTGTGCCAAGTGTGAAAACCGATGTTTAATCAAGG
CTCTGACGCATTTCTACAACCACGACTCCAAGTGTGTGGGTGAAGTCATGCATCTTTTAATCAAATCCCA
AGATGTGTATAAACCACCAAACTGCCAAAAAATGAAAACTGTCGACAAGCTCTGTCCGTTTGCTGGCAAC
TGCAAGGGTCTCAATCCTATTTGTAATTATTGAATAATAAAACAATTATAAATGCTAAATTTGTTTTTTA
TTAACGATACAAACCAAACGCAACAAGAACATTTGTAGTATTATCTATAATTGAAAACGCGTAGTTATAA
TCGCTGAGGTAATATTTAAAATCATTTTCAAATGATTCACAGTTAATTTGCGACAATATAATTTTATTTT
CACATAAACTAGACGCCTTGTCGTCTTCTTCTTCGTATTCCTTCTCTTTTTCATTTTTCTCTTCATAAAA
ATTAACATAGTTATTATCGTATCCATATATGTATCTATCGTATAGAGTAAATTTTTTGTTGTCATAAATA
TATATGTCTTTTTTAATGGGGTGTATAGTACCGCTGCGCATAGTTTTTCTGTAATTTACAACAGTGCTAT
TTTCTGGTAGTTCTTCGGAGTGTGTTGCTTTAATTATTAAATTTATATAATCAATGAATTTGGGATCGTC
GGTTTTGTACAATATGTTGCCGGCATAGTACGCAGCTTCTTCTAGTTCAATTACACCATTTTTTAGCAGC
ACCGGATTAACATAACTTTCCAAAATGTTGTACGAACCGTTAAACAAAAACAGTTCACCTCCCTTTTCTA
TACTATTGTCTGCGAGCAGTTGTTTGTTGTTAAAAATAACAGCCATTGTAATGAGACGCACAAACTAATA
TCACAAACTGGAAATGTCTATCAATATATAGTTGCTGATCAGATCCTCATTGTTTGCCTCCCTGCTGCGG
TTTTTCACCGAAGTTCATGCCAGTCCAGCGTTTTTGCAGCAGAAAAGCCGCCGACTTCGGTTTGCGGTCG
CGAGTGAAGATCCCTTTCTTGTTACCGCCAACGCGCAATATGCCTTGCGAGGTCGCAAAATCGGCGAAAT
TCCATACCTGTTCACCGACGACGGCGCTGACGCGATCAAAGACGCGGTGATACATATCCAGCCATGCACA
CTGATACTCTTCACTCCACATGTCGGTGTACATTGAGTGCAGCCCGGCTAACGTATCCACGCCGTATTCG
GTGATGATAATCGGCTGATGCAGTTTCTCCTGCCAGGCCAGAAGTTCTTTTTCCAGTACCTTCTCTGCCG
TTTCCAAATCGCCGCTTTGGACATACCATCCGTAATAACGGTTCAGGCACAGCACATCAAAGAGATCGCT
GATGGTATCGGTGTGAGCGTCGCAGAACATTACATTGACGCAGGTGATCGGACGCGTCGGGTCGAGTTTA
CGCGTTGCTTCCGCCAGTGGCGCGAAATATTCCCGTGCACCTTGCGGACGGGTATCCGGTTCGTTGGCAA
TACTCCACATCACCACGCTTGGGTGGTTTTTGTCACGCGCTATCAGCTCTTTAATCGCCTGTAAGTGCGC
TTGCTGAGTTTCCCCGTTGACTGCCTCTTCGCTGTACAGTTCTTTCGGCTTGTTGCCCGCTTCGAAACCA
ATGCCTAAAGAGAGCGAAAAGCCGACAGCAGCAGTTTCATCAATCACCACGATGCCATGTTCATCTGCCC
AGTCGAGCATCTCTTCAGCGTAAGGGTAATGCGAGGTACGGTAGGAGTTGGCCCCAATCCAGTCCATTAA
TGCGTGGTCGTGCACCATCAGCACGTTATCGAATCCTTTGCCACGTAAGTCCGCATCTTCATGACGACCA
AAGCCAGTAAAGTAGAACGGTTTGTGGTTAATCAGGAACTGTTGGCCCTTCACTGCCACTGACCGGATGC
CGACGCGAAGCGGGTAGATATCACACTCTGTCTGGCTTTTGGCTGTGACGCACAGTTCATAGAGATAACC
TTCACCCGGTTGCCAGAGGTGCGGATTCACCACTTGCAAAGTCCCGCTAGTGCCTTGTCCAGTTGCAACC
ACCTGTTGATCCGCATCACGCAGTTCAACGCTGACATCACCATTGGCCACCACCTGCCAGTCAACAGACG
CGTGGTTACAGTCTTGCGCGACATGCGTCACCACGGTGATATCGTCCACCCAGGTGTTCGGCGTGGTGTA
GAGCATTACGCTGCGATGGATTCCGGCATAGTTAAAGAAATCATGGAAGTAAGACTGCTTTTTCTTGCCG
TTTTCGTCGGTAATCACCATTCCCGGCGGGATAGTCTGCCAGTTCAGTTCGTTGTTCACACAAACGGTGA
TACGTACACTTTTCCCGGCAATAACATACGGCGTGACATCGGCTTCAAATGGCGTATAGCCGCCCTGATG
CTCCATCACTTCCTGATTATTGACCCACACTTTGCCGTAATGAGTGACCGCATCGAAACGCAGCACGATA
CGCTGGCCTGCCCAACCTTTCGGTATAAAGACTTCGCGCTGATACCAGACGTTGCCCGCATAATTACGAA
TATCTGCATCGGCGAACTGATCGTTAAAACTGCCTGGCACAGCAATTGCCCGGCTTTCTTGTAACGCGCT
TTCCCACCAACGCTGATCAATTCCACAGTTTTCGCGATCCAGACTGAATGCCCACAGGCCGTCGAGTTTT
TTGATTTCACGGGTTGGGGTTTCTACAGGACGGACCATATTTATAGGTGTAATTTATGTAGCTGTAATTT
TTACCTTATTAATATTTTTTACGCTTTGCATTCGACGACTGAACTCCCAAATATATGTTTAACTCGTCTT
GGTCGTTTGAATTTTTGTTGCTGTGTTTCCTAATATTTTCCATCACCTTAAATATGTTATTGTAATCCTC
AATGTTGAACTTGCAATTGGACACGGCATAGTTTTCCATAGTCGTGTAAAACATGGTATTGGCTGCATTG
TAATACATCCGACTGAGCGGGTACGGATCTATGTGTTTGAGCAGCCTGTTCAAAAACTCTGCATCGTCGC
AAAACGGAATTTCGTCGACAGATCTGATCATGGAGATAATTAAAATGATAACCATCTCGCAAATAAATAA
GTATTTTACTGTTTTCGTAACAGTTTTGTAATAAAAAAACCTATAAATATAGGATCTATGCACCACCATC
ACCACCATCACCACTTGGTGCCCCGCGGATCCAAGCACATTGGCTGTAAAGCAAAGGATATTATTCGTTT
CCTGCAGCAGCGTCTTAAGAAGGCCGTGCCCTACAATCGCATGAAGCTGATGATCGTCGGGAACACCGGT
TCTGGAAAGACAACCCTCTTGCAGCAGCTTATGAAGACTAAGAAGTCCGACTTGGGGATGCAGAGCGCCA
CTGTGGGGATCGACGTGAAAGACTGGCCAATCCAAATCCGTGACAAGCGCAAGCGTGACTTAGTACTGAA
CGTGTGGGACTTTGCCGGCAGGGAAGAGTTCTACTCTACGCATCCTCACTTCATGACTCAGCGTGCCCTC
TATCTGGCAGTTTACGACCTCTCAAAGGGCCAGGCTGAGGTGGACGCCATGAAACCCTGGCTGTTTAACA
TCAAGGCTCGTGCTTCCAGCTCCCCTGTGATCTTAGTCGGGACACACTTGGATGTTTCTGATGAGAAGCA
GCGTAAGGCATGTATGAGTAAGATCACCAAAGAGCTGTTGAACAAACGCGGCTTTCCCGCCATCCGTGAT
TACCACTTCGTCAACGCTACCGAGGAAAGCGACGCACTGGCCAAGTTACGTAAGACCATTATCAACGAAA
GCCTGAACTTCAAAATTCGCGACCAGCTGGTGGTCGGACAGCTGATCCCCGACTGCTACGTGGAACTTGA
GAAGATCATCCTGAGCGAGCGCAAGAATGTGCCTATCGAGTTTCCAGTGATCGATCGCAAACGTCTCCTC
CAGCTCGTGCGTGAGAATCAGCTGCAGCTCGACGAGAACGAGCTGCCTCATGCTGTGCACTTCCTTAACG
AGTCAGGTGTCCTCCTGCACTTCCAGGACCCGGCTCTCCAGCTGAGTGACCTCTATTTCGTGGAGCCAAA
GTGGCTCTGTAAAATTATGGCTCAAATCCTCACTGTCAAGGTAGAGGGCTGTCCAAAGCACCCAAAGGGC
ATCATCTCGCGTCGCGACGTGGAAAAGTTTCTCTCTAAGAAGCGCAAGTTTCCCAAGAACTACATGAGCC
AGTACTTTAAACTGTTGGAGAAGTTCCAGATCGCTCTGCCTATCGGCGAAGAGTACCTGTTGGTTCCTTC
CTCCCTGTCCGATCACCGCCCCGTGATTGAGCTGCCTCACTGCGAGAACAGCGAGATTATCATTCGCCTA
TACGAGATGCCGTACTTTCCGATGGGCTTCTGGTCAAGGCTCATCAATCGTCTGCTTGAAATCTCCCCAT
ATATGCTGAGCGGTCGTGAACGCGCTCTGAGGCCAAACCGGATGTACTGGCGCCAGGGGATTTACTTGAA
CTGGTCCCCTGAGGCTTATTGTCTGGTGGGCTCGGAAGTCCTGGATAACCACCCCGAATCATTCCTGAAG
ATCACCGTTCCTTCCTGCCGTAAGGGTTGCATTCTATTGGGACAGGTGGTGGATCATATCGATTCCCTGA
TGGAGGAGTGGTTCCCTGGCCTGTTGGAGATCGACATCTGTGGCGAGGGTGAGACCCTGCTGAAGAAGTG
GGCACTCTACAGTTTCAATGACGGCGAAGAACACCAGAAGATTCTGCTCGACGACCTCATGAAGAAGGCC
GAGGAGGGCGACCTGCTCGTGAACCCCGACCAGCCTAGGCTGACCATCCCCATCTCCCAGATTGCACCCG
ACCTTATCCTCGCTGACCTGCCTCGCAACATCATGCTGAACAATGACGAGCTGGAGTTTGAACAAGCACC
CGAGTTCCTGCTAGGCGACGGCTCTTTCGGTTCAGTTTACCGTGCTGCTTACGAGGGTGAAGAGGTTGCC
GTGAAGATTTTTAACAAGCACACTTCGCTCCGTCTGCTGCGTCAGGAGCTTGTGGTTCTCTGCCACCTGC
ACCACCCTTCCCTGATCTCCCTGCTGGCCGCCGGCATTAGGCCTCGCATGCTAGTGATGGAACTGGCCAG
TAAGGGTTCATTGGACCGCCTGCTGCAGCAGGACAAGGCTAGCCTGACCCGTACGCTCCAGCACCGTATC
GCCCTGCATGTGGCCGACGGACTGCGCTACTTGCACAGTGCCATGATCATTTATCGCGATCTGAAGCCTC
ATAATGTTCTTCTGTTCACGCTCTACCCAAACGCAGCTATCATTGCCAAAATTGCCGATTACGGCATAGC
CCAGTACTGCTGTCGTATGGGTATCAAGACTAGCGAGGGTACACCTGGGTTCCGCGCTCCCGAAGTCGCA
CGCGGGAACGTGATCTACAACCAGCAGGCCGACGTGTACTCGTTTGGCCTGCTCCTGTATGACATTCTCA
CTACCGGAGGCCGGATTGTGGAGGGCCTGAAATTTCCCAACGAGTTCGACGAGCTGGAGATCCAGGGCAA
GCTGCCTGACCCCGTGAAGGAGTACGGTTGTGCACCCTGGCCTATGGTGGAGAAGCTCATTAAGCAGTGT
CTGAAGGAGAACCCTCAGGAACGCCCCACAAGCGCCCAGGTGTTCGACATTCTAAACTCTGCAGAGTTAG
TGTGTCTGACTAGGCGTATCTTACTCCCGAAGAACGTGATCGTTGAGTGCATGGTGGCAACGCACCACAA
CTCGCGTAACGCTAGCATCTGGTTAGGATGTGGGCATACCGATCGTGGCCAGCTGAGTTTCCTCGACCTC
AACACCGAGGGGTATACTAGCGAGGAGGTCGCTGATTCACGCATTCTGTGCCTCGCCCTTGTCCATCTGC
CTGTTGAGAAAGAATCGTGGATTGTTAGTGGCACCCAGAGCGGGACCCTCCTCGTGATCAATACCGAAGA
CGGGAAGAAGCGTCACACTCTCGAAAAGATGACTGACTCCGTGACCTGTCTGTACTGCAATTCCTTCTCC
AAGCAAAGCAAGCAGAAGAATTTCCTGCTCGTAGGGACCGCTGACGGAAAACTGGCAATCTTCGAGGACA
AAACCGTGAAGTTGAAGGGTGCCGCACCCCTTAAGATCCTGAACATTGGCAACGTTAGCACCCCTCTGAT
GTGTCTATCAGAATCAACTAACTCCACCGAGCGCAATGTGATGTGGGGCGGGTGCGGCACCAAGATTTTC
TCCTTCAGCAACGACTTCACCATCCAGAAGCTGATCGAGACCCGTACCAGTCAGCTCTTCAGTTACGCCG
CCTTCTCCTAAAGCTTGCGGCCGCACTCGAGCACCACCACCACCACCACTAACCTAGGTAGCTGAGCGCA
TGCAAGCTGATCCGGGTTATTAGTACATTTATTAAGCGCTAGATTCTGTGCGTTGTTGATTTACAGACAA
TTGTTGTACGTATTTTAATAATTCATTAAATTTATAATCTTTAGGGTGGTATGTTAGAGCGAAAATCAAA
TGATTTTCAGCGTCTTTATATCTGAATTTAAATATTAAATCCTCAATAGATTTGTAAAATAGGTTTCGAT
TAGTTTCAAACAAGGGTTGTTTTTCCGAACCGATGGCTGGACTATCTAATGGATTTTCGCTCAACGCCAC
AAAACTTGCCAAATCTTGTAGCAGCAATCTAGCTTTGTCGATATTCGTTTGTGTTTTGTTTTGTAATAAA
GGTTCGACGTCGTTCAAAATATTATGCGCTTTTGTATTTCTTTCATCACTGTCGTTAGTGTACAATTGAC
TCGACGTAAACACGTTAAATAGAGCTTGGACATATTTAACATCGGGCGTGTTAGCTTTATTAGGCCGATT
ATCGTCGTCGTCCCAACCCTCGTCGTTAGAAGTTGCTTCCGAAGACGATTTTGCCATAGCCACACGACGC
CTATTAATTGTGTCGGCTAACACGTCCGCGATCAAATTTGTAGTTGAGCTTTTTGGAATTATTTCTGATT
GCGGGCGTTTTTGGGCGGGTTTCAATCTAACTGTGCCCGATTTTAATTCAGACAACACGTTAGAAAGCGA
TGGTGCAGGCGGTGGTAACATTTCAGACGGCAAATCTACTAATGGCGGCGGTGGTGGAGCTGATGATAAA
TCTACCATCGGTGGAGGCGCAGGCGGGGCTGGCGGCGGAGGCGGAGGCGGAGGTGGTGGCGGTGATGCAG
ACGGCGGTTTAGGCTCAAATGTCTCTTTAGGCAACACAGTCGGCACCTCAACTATTGTACTGGTTTCGGG
CGCCGTTTTTGGTTTGACCGGTCTGAGACGAGTGCGATTTTTTTCGTTTCTAATAGCTTCCAACAATTGT
TGTCTGTCGTCTAAAGGTGCAGCGGGTTGAGGTTCCGTCGGCATTGGTGGAGCGGGCGGCAATTCAGACA
TCGATGGTGGTGGTGGTGGTGGAGGCGCTGGAATGTTAGGCACGGGAGAAGGTGGTGGCGGCGGTGCCGC
CGGTATAATTTGTTCTGGTTTAGTTTGTTCGCGCACGATTGTGGGCACCGGCGCAGGCGCCGCTGGCTGC
ACAACGGAAGGTCGTCTGCTTCGAGGCAGCGCTTGGGGTGGTGGCAATTCAATATTATAATTGGAATACA
AATCGTAAAAATCTGCTATAAGCATTGTAATTTCGCTATCGTTTACCGTGCCGATATTTAACAACCGCTC
AATGTAAGCAATTGTATTGTAAAGAGATTGTCTCAAGCTCGGATCGATCCCGCACGCCGATAACAAGCCT
TTTCATTTTTACTACAGCATTGTAGTGGCGAGACACTTCGCTGTCGTCGAGGTTTAAACGCTTCCTCGCT
CACTGACTCGCTGCGCTCGGTCGTTCGGCTGCGGCGAGCGGTATCAGCTCACTCAAAGGCGGTAATACGG
TTATCCACAGAATCAGGGGATAACGCAGGAAAGAACATGTGAGCAAAAGGCCAGCAAAAGGCCAGGAACC
GTAAAAAGGCCGCGTTGCTGGCGTTTTTCCATAGGCTCCGCCCCCCTGACGAGCATCACAAAAATCGACG
CTCAAGTCAGAGGTGGCGAAACCCGACAGGACTATAAAGATACCAGGCGTTTCCCCCTGGAAGCTCCCTC
GTGCGCTCTCCTGTTCCGACCCTGCCGCTTACCGGATACCTGTCCGCCTTTCTCCCTTCGGGAAGCGTGG
CGCTTTCTCATAGCTCACGCTGTAGGTATCTCAGTTCGGTGTAGGTCGTTCGCTCCAAGCTGGGCTGTGT
GCACGAACCCCCCGTTCAGCCCGACCGCTGCGCCTTATCCGGTAACTATCGTCTTGAGTCCAACCCGGTA
AGACACGACTTATCGCCACTGGCAGCAGCCACTGGTAACAGGATTAGCAGAGCGAGGTATGTAGGCGGTG
CTACAGAGTTCTTGAAGTGGTGGCCTAACTACGGCTACACTAGAAGGACAGTATTTGGTATCTGCGCTCT
GCTGAAGCCAGTTACCTTCGGAAAAAGAGTTGGTAGCTCTTGATCCGGCAAACAAACCACCGCTGGTAGC
GGTGGTTTTTTTGTTTGCAAGCAGCAGATTACGCGCAGAAAAAAAGGATCTCAAGAAGATCCTTTGATCT
TTTCTACGGGGTCTGACGCTCAGTGGAACGAAAACTCACGTTAAGGGATTTTGGTCATGAGATTATCAAA
AAGGATCTTCACCTAGATCCTTTTAAATTAAAAATGAAGTTTTAAATCAATCTAAAGTATATATGAGTAA
ACTTGGTCTGACAGTTACCAATGCTTAATCAGTGAGGCACCTATCTCAGCGATCTGTCTATTTCGTTCAT
CCATAGTTGCCTGACTCCCCGTCGTGTAGATAACTACGATACGGGAGGGCTTACCATCTGGCCCCAGTGC
TGCAATGATACCGCGAGACCCACGCTCACCGGCTCCAGATTTATCAGCAATAAACCAGCCAGCCGGAAGG
GCCGAGCGCAGAAGTGGTCCTGCAACTTTATCCGCCTCCATCCAGTCTATTAATTGTTGCCGGGAAGCTA
GAGTAAGTAGTTCGCCAGTTAATAGTTTGCGCAACGTTGTTGCCATTGCTACAGGCATCGTGGTGTCACG
CTCGTCGTTTGGTATGGCTTCATTCAGCTCCGGTTCCCAACGATCAAGGCGAGTTACATGATCCCCCATG
TTGTGCAAAAAAGCGGTTAGCTCCTTCGGTCCTCCGATCGTTGTCAGAAGTAAGTTGGCCGCAGTGTTAT
CACTCATGGTTATGGCAGCACTGCATAATTCTCTTACTGTCATGCCATCCGTAAGATGCTTTTCTGTGAC
TGGTGAGTACTCAACCAAGTCATTCTGAGAATAGTGTATGCGGCGACCGAGTTGCTCTTGCCCGGCGTCA
ATACGGGATAATACCGCGCCACATAGCAGAACTTTAAAAGTGCTCATCATTGGAAAACGTTCTTCGGGGC
GAAAACTCTCAAGGATCTTACCGCTGTTGAGATCCAGTTCGATGTAACCCACTCGTGCACCCAACTGATC
TTCAGCATCTTTTACTTTCACCAGCGTTTCTGGGTGAGCAAAAACAGGAAGGCAAAATGCCGCAAAAAAG
GGAATAAGGGCGACACGGAAATGTTGAATACTCATACTCTTCCTTTTTCAATATTATTGAAGCATTTATC
AGGGTTATTGTCTCATGAGCGGATACATATTTGAATGTATTTAGAAAAATAAACAAATAGGGGTTCCGCG
CACATTTCCCCGAAAAGTGCCACCTG
[124 nt withheld, positions 10037-10160]
C
[91 nt withheld, positions 10162-10252]
A
[49 nt withheld, positions 10254-10302]
CCTTTGACGTTGGAGTCCACGTTCTTT
[37 nt withheld, positions 10330-10366]
ACCCTATCTCGGTCTATTCTTTTGATTTATAAGGGATTTTGCCGATTTCGGCCTATTGGTTAAAAAATGA
GCTGATTTAACAAAAATTTAACGCGAATTTTAACAAAATATTAACGTTTACAATTTCCCATTCGCCATTC
AGGCTGCGCAACTGTTGGGAAGGGCGATCGGTGCGGGCCTCTTCGCTATTACGCCA
Features (pLannotate 1.2.2; 14 found; start..end, strand, type, name):
    329..453     +  CDS            lef2: baculovirus late expression factor 2
    491..1096    +  CDS            ORF603: baculovirus ORF603 protein
   1167..2972    -  CDS            GUS: β-glucuronidase; uidA (or gusA) from E. coli
   2987..3302    -  promoter       p6.9 promoter: Autographa californica p6.9; baculovirus late basic protein promoter
   3317..3408    +  promoter       polyhedrin promoter: polh from Autographa californica; promoter for the baculovirus polyhedrin gene
   3463..6588    +  CDS            LRRK2 (fragment): LRRK2_HUMAN - Also known as PARK8. Experimental evidence at protein level: Swiss-Prot protein existence level 1. Serine/threonine-protein kinase which phosphorylates a broad range of proteins involved in multiple processes such as neuronal plasticity, autophagy, and vesicle trafficking (PubMed:20949042, PubMed:22012985, PubMed:26824392, PubMed:29125462, PubMed:28720718, PubMed:29127255, PubMed:30398148, PubMed:29212815, PubMed:30635421, PubMed:21850687, PubMed:23395371, PubMed:17114044, PubMed:24687852, PubMed:26014385, PubMed:25201882). Is a key regulator of RAB GTPases by regulating the GTP/
   6612..6629    +  CDS            9xHis (fragment): 9xHis affinity tag
   6666..8023    +  misc_recomb    baculovirus recombination region (ORF1629): contains part of ORF1629
   8021..8098    -  CDS            P61 (fragment): P78_NPVAC - Experimental evidence at protein level: Swiss-Prot protein existence level 1. Plays a role in the transport of the nucleocapsids from the cytoplasm toward the host nucleus together with the host actin- polymerizing Arp2/3 complex. From Autographa californica nuclear polyhedrosis virus (AcMNPV).
   8286..8874    -  rep_origin     ori: high-copy-number ColE1/pMB1/pBR322/pUC origin of replication
   9045..9905    -  CDS            AmpR: β-lactamase; bla; confers resistance to ampicillin, carbenicillin, and related antibiotics
   9906..10010   -  promoter       AmpR promoter: bla
  10037..10492   +  rep_origin     f1 ori (sequence partly withheld): f1 bacteriophage origin of replication; arrow indicates direction of (+) strand synthesis
  10497..1       -  CDS            lacZα (fragment) (across the origin): LacZα fragment of β-galactosidase; lacZ fragment
