[The description below was written by a language model from this plasmid's Addgene catalogue record and pLannotate feature annotations shown in this document.]
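Description:
pEMB018 / LRRK2_BC_1309_2350 is a baculovirus transfer vector built on the Emerald pEMB018 backbone for producing a fragment of human LRRK2 in insect cells. In bacteria it is maintained as a high-copy plasmid through a ColE1/pUC-type origin and selected with ampicillin via the β-lactamase gene and its own promoter. An f1 phage origin and a remnant of lacZα are also annotated. The expression region is flanked on one side by lef2 and ORF603 and on the other by the ORF1629 recombination region. These AcMNPV sequences allow homologous recombination with viral DNA, placing the cassette at the polyhedrin locus and generating recombinant virus.

The payload is wild-type LRRK2 residues 1309–2350, annotated as a roughly 3.1 kb coding fragment, driven by the very late, strong polyhedrin (polH) promoter. LRRK2 (PARK8, dardarin) is a serine/threonine kinase that regulates RAB GTPases and is linked to Parkinson's disease. The catalogue lists a 6xHis tag at the N terminus of the insert, whereas the feature table detects a short histidine-tag stretch just downstream of the LRRK2 coding region. The tag's position therefore differs between the two sources and should be checked against the sequence. The BamHI and HindIII sites used for cloning were destroyed in the process.

A divergently oriented second cassette places E. coli β-glucuronidase (GUS) under the baculovirus late p6.9 promoter, which provides a reporter for identifying recombinant virus. The record does not state a specific application. The design is consistent with expressing and affinity-purifying this LRRK2 fragment for biochemical or structural work.
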