Addgene plasmid #40529: pEMB018 / LRRK2_BC_1309_2350
Depositing lab: Michael J Fox Foundation MJFF. Depositing organization: Michael J Fox Foundation.
Backbone
  Vector backbone: pEMB018
  Backbone manufacturer: Emerald
  Vector type: Baculovirus
Growth in bacteria
  Bacterial resistance: Ampicillin, 100 μg/mL
  Growth temperature: 37°C
  Growth strain: Top10
  Copy number: High Copy
Gene/Insert
  Gene/Insert name: LRRK2
  Species: H. sapiens (human)
  Mutation: WT; aa1309_2350
  Entrez Gene: LRRK2 (a.k.a. AURA17, DARDARIN, PARK8, RIPK7, ROCO2)
  Promoter: polH
  Tag / fusion protein: 6xHis (N terminal on insert)
  Cloning method: Restriction Enzyme; 5′ cloning site BamHI (destroyed during cloning); 3′ cloning site HindIII (destroyed during cloning)
  Sequencing primers: 5′ DSP2466For:GAATTTCGTCGACAGATC; 3′ DSP2466Rev:AATAACCCGGATCAGCTT
Terms and licenses: Academic/Nonprofit Terms; Industry Terms
How to cite: pEMB018 / LRRK2_BC_1309_2350 was a gift from Michael J Fox Foundation MJFF (Addgene plasmid # 40529 ; http://n2t.net/addgene:40529 ; RRID:Addgene_40529)
