>Addgene plasmid #40529 | pEMB018 / LRRK2_BC_1309_2350 | addgene partial sequence | sequence record 53972 | DSP2466For 5'-GAATTTCGTCGACAGATC-3'
AAATAAGTATTTTACTGTTTTCGTAACAGTTTTGTAATAAAAAAACCTATAAATATAGGATCTATGCACC
ACCATCACCACCATCACCACTTGGTGCCCCGCGGATCCAAGCACATTGGCTGTAAAGCAAAGGATATTAT
TCGTTTCCTGCAGCAGCGTCTTAAGAAGGCCGTGCCCTACAATCGCATGAAGCTGATGATCGTCGGGAAC
ACCGGTTCTGGAAAGACAACCCTCTTGCAGCAGCTTATGAAGACTAAGAAGTCCGACTTGGGGATGCAGA
GCGCCACTGTGGGGATCGACGTGAAAGACTGGCCAATCCAAATCCGTGACAAGCGCAAGCGTGACTTAGT
ACTGAACGTGTGGGACTTTGCCGGCAGGGAAGAGTTCTACTCTACGCATCCTCACTTCATGACTCAGCGT
GCCCTCTATCTGGCAGTTTACGACCTCTCAAAGGGCCAGGCTGAGGTGGACGCCATGAAACCCTGGCTGT
TTAACATCAAGGCTCGTGCTTCCAGCTCCCCTGTGATCTTAGTCGGGACACACTTGGATGTTTCTGATGA
GAAGCAGCGTAAGGCATGTATGAGTAAGATCACCAAAGAGCTGTTGAACAAACGCGGCTTTCCCGCCATC
CGTGATTACCACTTCGTCAACGCTACCGAGGAAAGCGACGCACTGGCCAAGTTACGTAAGACCATTATCA
ACGAAAGCCTGAACTTCAAAATTCGCGACCAGCTGGTGGTCGGACAGCTGATCCCCGACTGCTACGTGGA
ACTTGAGAAGATCATCCTGAGCGAGCGCAAGAATGTGCCTATCGAGTTTCCAGTGATCGATCGCAAACGT
CTCCTCCAGCTCGTGCGTGAGAATCAGCTGCAGCTCGACGAGAACGAGCTGCCTCATGCTGTGCACTTCC
TTAACGAG
