>Addgene plasmid #40529 | pEMB018 / LRRK2_BC_1309_2350 | addgene partial sequence | sequence record 53973 | DSP2466Rev 5'-AATAACCCGGATCAGCTT-3'
AGTGGTGGTGGTGGTGGTGCTCGAGTGCGGCCGCAAGCTTTAGGAGAAGGCGGCGTAACTGAAGAGCTGA
CTGGTACGGGTCTCGATCAGCTTCTGGATGGTGAAGTCGTTGCTGAAGGAGAAAATCTTGGTGCCGCACC
CGCCCCACATCACATTGCGCTCGGTGGAGTTAGTTGATTCTGATAGACACATCAGAGGGGTGCTAACGTT
GCCAATGTTCAGGATCTTAAGGGGTGCGGCACCCTTCAACTTCACGGTTTTGTCCTCGAAGATTGCCAGT
TTTCCGTCAGCGGTCCCTACGAGCAGGAAATTCTTCTGCTTGCTTTGCTTGGAGAAGGAATTGCAGTACA
GACAGGTCACGGAGTCAGTCATCTTTTCGAGAGTGTGACGCTTCTTCCCGTCTTCGGTATTGATCACGAG
GAGGGTCCCGCTCTGGGTGCCACTAACAATCCACGATTCTTTCTCAACAGGCAGATGGACAAGGGCGAGG
CACAGAATGCGTGAATCAGCGACCTCCTCGCTAGTATACCCCTCGGTGTTGAGGTCGAGGAAACTCAGCT
GGCCACGATCGGTATGCCCACATCCTAACCAGATGCTAGCGTTACGCGAGTTGTGGTGCGTTGCCACCAT
GCACTCAACGATCACGTTCTTCGGGAGTAAGATACGCCTAGTCAGACACACTAACTCTGCAGAGTTTAGA
ATGTCGAACACCTGGGCGCTTGTGGGGCGTTCCTGAGGGTTCTCCTTCAGACACTGCTTAATGAGCTTCT
CCACCATAGGCCAGGGTGCACAACCGTACTCCTTCACGGGGTCAGGCAGCTTGCCCTGGATCTCCAGCTC
GTCGAACTCGTTGGGAAATTTC
